Addgene plasmid #103242: LSB-hsa-miR-143-3p
Purpose: Used to sense miRNA activity using fluorescence based tools. hsa-miR-143-3p target in 3' UTR of of mKate. miRNA activity can be measured by the repression of mKate2 relative to EBFP2 fluorescent proteins . Plasmid is inherently unstable; please see Depositor Comments
Depositing lab: Ron Weiss. Depositing organization: Massachusetts Institute of Technology. Publication: A mixed antagonistic/synergistic miRNA repression model enables accurate predictions of multi-input miRNA sensor activity. Gam JJ, Babb J, Weiss R. Nat Commun. 2018 Jun 22;9(1):2430. doi: 10.1038/s41467-018-04575-0. PubMed 29934631.
Backbone
  Vector backbone: Low Sensor Backbone (LSB)
  Vector type: Mammalian Expression, Synthetic Biology
Growth in bacteria
  Bacterial resistance: Ampicillin and Kanamycin, 100 & 50 μg/mL
  Growth temperature: 30°C
  Growth strain: NEB Stable
  Copy number: High Copy
Gene/Insert
  Gene/Insert name: hsa-miR-143-3p target
  Species: H. sapiens (human)
  Entrez Gene: MIR143 (a.k.a. MIRN143, mir-143)
  Promoter: EF-1a
  Cloning method: Gibson Cloning
Terms and licenses: Academic/Nonprofit Terms; Industry Terms: Not Available to Industry
Depositor comments: Please note that this plasmid is inherently unstable due to a repeating poly A element. We recommend performing a diagnostic digest on multiple colonies upon receipt. The depositors would like to note the presence of several discrepancies between the depositor sequence and physical plasmid sequence. In particular, the sequences upstream and downstream of the puromycin coding region have 10 bp insertions which do not affect the ability to perform puromycin selection. The sequences for those regions within the physical plasmids are as follows: Upstream of Puro: GAATTCGACCGCCTGTCTCAAGGTGCCACC; Downstream of Puro: GCTTTGAGACTACGCGTGAATTCACTCCTC.
How to cite: LSB-hsa-miR-143-3p was a gift from Ron Weiss (Addgene plasmid # 103242 ; http://n2t.net/addgene:103242 ; RRID:Addgene_103242)
