[The description below was written by a language model from this plasmid's Addgene catalogue record and pLannotate feature annotations shown in this document.]
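Description:
LSB-hsa-miR-143-3p is an 11 kb mammalian expression plasmid built on the Low Sensor Backbone (LSB) and designed as a two-colour fluorescent sensor of microRNA activity. It replicates in E. coli from a high-copy ColE1/pUC-type origin and carries both AmpR (β-lactamase) and KanR (aph(3')-Ia) markers, matching the dual ampicillin/kanamycin selection listed in the catalogue entry. A puromycin N-acetyltransferase coding sequence followed by a rabbit β-globin poly(A) signal is also present, and the depositor indicates it can be used for puromycin selection. No mammalian promoter is annotated directly upstream of it, so the record does not state how it is driven.

The payload consists of two parallel transcription units of the same architecture: an EF-1α core promoter with EF-1α intron A, a fluorescent protein coding sequence, and a β-globin 3' region with poly(A) signal. Gateway attB4, attB1 and attB2 sites flank the promoter and coding modules, scars of modular assembly. The first unit expresses the red protein mKate2, and according to the record a target site for human miR-143-3p lies in its 3' UTR. That site is not separately annotated in the feature table, though there is an unannotated gap between attB2 and the β-globin sequence where it may lie. The second unit expresses the blue protein EBFP2 without a target site and serves as an internal reference. When miR-143-3p is active in transfected cells it represses mKate2, so the mKate2-to-EBFP2 ratio reports miRNA activity independently of plasmid dose.

The depositor notes that the repeated poly(A) elements make the plasmid inherently unstable. The physical plasmid also differs from the deposited sequence by short insertions flanking the puromycin coding region, which are reported not to affect selection.
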