Features (pLannotate 1.2.2; 28 found; start..end, strand, type, name):
     87..675     -  rep_origin     ori: high-copy-number ColE1/pMB1/pBR322/pUC origin of replication
    846..1706    -  CDS            AmpR: β-lactamase; bla; confers resistance to ampicillin, carbenicillin, and related antibiotics
   1707..1778    -  promoter       AmpR promoter: bla
   1857..2456    +  CDS            PuroR: puromycin N-acetyltransferase; pac from Streptomyces alboniger; confers resistance to puromycin
   2461..2541    +  CDS            HBB (fragment): HBB_PONPY - Experimental evidence at transcript level: Swiss-Prot protein existence level 2. Involved in oxygen transport from the lung to the various peripheral tissues. From Pongo pygmaeus (Bornean orangutan).
   2612..2667    +  polyA_signal   β-globin poly(A) signal: rabbit β-globin polyadenylation signal (Gil and Proudfoot, 1987)
   3646..3666    +  protein_bind   attB4: mutant version of attB; core recombination site for the Gateway® BP reaction BP Clonase™
   3734..3945    +  promoter       EF-1α core promoter: core promoter for human elongation factor EF-1α
   3946..4884    +  intron         EF-1α intron A: intron upstream of the start codon of human EF-1α
   4911..4931    +  protein_bind   attB1: mutant version of attB; core recombination site for the Gateway® BP reaction BP Clonase™
   4951..5646    +  CDS            mKate2: mKate2 is a basic (constitutively fluorescent) red fluorescent protein published in 2009, derived from Entacmaea quadricolor. It is reported to be a rapidly-maturing monomer with moderate acid sensitivity.
   5666..5690    -  protein_bind   attB2: mutant version of attB; recombination site for the Gateway® BP reaction BP Clonase™
   5830..5904    +  CDS            HBB (fragment): HBB_PONPY - Experimental evidence at transcript level: Swiss-Prot protein existence level 2. Involved in oxygen transport from the lung to the various peripheral tissues. From Pongo pygmaeus (Bornean orangutan).
   5975..6030    +  polyA_signal   β-globin poly(A) signal: rabbit β-globin polyadenylation signal (Gil and Proudfoot, 1987)
   6414..6439    +  misc_feature   SA: splice acceptor site
   7111..7131    +  protein_bind   attB4: mutant version of attB; core recombination site for the Gateway® BP reaction BP Clonase™
   7199..7410    +  promoter       EF-1α core promoter: core promoter for human elongation factor EF-1α
   7411..8349    +  intron         EF-1α intron A: intron upstream of the start codon of human EF-1α
   8376..8396    +  protein_bind   attB1: mutant version of attB; core recombination site for the Gateway® BP reaction BP Clonase™
   8407..9123    +  CDS            EBFP2: EBFP2 is a basic (constitutively fluorescent) blue fluorescent protein published in 2007, derived from Aequorea victoria. It is reported to be a rapidly-maturing monomer with moderate acid sensitivity.
   9131..9155    -  protein_bind   attB2: mutant version of attB; recombination site for the Gateway® BP reaction BP Clonase™
   9159..9239    +  CDS            HBB (fragment): HBB_PONPY - Experimental evidence at transcript level: Swiss-Prot protein existence level 2. Involved in oxygen transport from the lung to the various peripheral tissues. From Pongo pygmaeus (Bornean orangutan).
   9310..9365    +  polyA_signal   β-globin poly(A) signal: rabbit β-globin polyadenylation signal (Gil and Proudfoot, 1987)
   9748..9770    -  protein_bind   lac operator (fragment): The lac repressor binds to the lac operator to inhibit transcription in E. coli. This inhibition can be relieved by adding lactose or isopropyl-β-D-thiogalactopyranoside (IPTG). lac repressor encoded by lacI
   9774..9804    -  promoter       lac promoter: promoter for the E. coli lac operon
   9819..9840    -  protein_bind   CAP binding site: CAP binding activates transcription in the presence of cAMP. E. coli catabolite activator protein
   9853..9892    -  CDS            lacI (fragment): lac repressor; lacI; The lac repressor binds to the lac operator to inhibit transcription in E. coli. This inhibition can be relieved by adding lactose or isopropyl-β-D-thiogalactopyranoside (IPTG).
  10065..10874   +  CDS            KanR: aminoglycoside phosphotransferase; aph(3')-Ia; confers resistance to kanamycin in bacteria or G418 (Geneticin®) in eukaryotes
>Addgene plasmid #103242 | LSB-hsa-miR-143-3p | depositor full sequence | sequence record 195533 | Full Sequence
AATTGAGGGGATAACGCAGGAAAGAACATGTGAGCAAAAGGCCAGCAAAAGGCCAGGAACCGTAAAAAGG
CCGCGTTGCTGGCGTTTTTCCATAGGCTCCGCCCCCCTGACGAGCATCACAAAAATCGACGCTCAAGTCA
GAGGTGGCGAAACCCGACAGGACTATAAAGATACCAGGCGTTTCCCCCTGGAAGCTCCCTCGTGCGCTCT
CCTGTTCCGACCCTGCCGCTTACCGGATACCTGTCCGCCTTTCTCCCTTCGGGAAGCGTGGCGCTTTCTC
ATAGCTCACGCTGTAGGTATCTCAGTTCGGTGTAGGTCGTTCGCTCCAAGCTGGGCTGTGTGCACGAACC
CCCCGTTCAGCCCGACCGCTGCGCCTTATCCGGTAACTATCGTCTTGAGTCCAACCCGGTAAGACACGAC
TTATCGCCACTGGCAGCAGCCACTGGTAACAGGATTAGCAGAGCGAGGTATGTAGGCGGTGCTACAGAGT
TCTTGAAGTGGTGGCCTAACTACGGCTACACTAGAAGAACAGTATTTGGTATCTGCGCTCTGCTGAAGCC
AGTTACCTTCGGAAAAAGAGTTGGTAGCTCTTGATCCGGCAAACAAACCACCGCTGGTAGCGGTGGTTTT
TTTGTTTGCAAGCAGCAGATTACGCGCAGAAAAAAAGGATCTCAAGAAGATCCTTTGATCTTTTCTACGG
GGTCTGACGCTCAGTGGAACGAAAACTCACGTTAAGGGATTTTGGTCATGAGATTATCAAAAAGGATCTT
CACCTAGATCCTTTTAAATTAAAAATGAAGTTTTAAATCAATCTAAAGTATATATGAGTAAACTTGGTCT
GACAGTTACCAATGCTTAATCAGTGAGGCACCTATCTCAGCGATCTGTCTATTTCGTTCATCCATAGTTG
CCTGACTCCCCGTCGTGTAGATAACTACGATACGGGAGGGCTTACCATCTGGCCCCAGTGCTGCAATGAT
ACCGCGAGAACCACGCTCACCGGCTCCAGATTTATCAGCAATAAACCAGCCAGCCGGAAGGGCCGAGCGC
AGAAGTGGTCCTGCAACTTTATCCGCCTCCATCCAGTCTATTAATTGTTGCCGGGAAGCTAGAGTAAGTA
GTTCGCCAGTTAATAGTTTGCGCAACGTTGTTGCCATTGCTACAGGCATCGTGGTGTCACGCTCGTCGTT
TGGTATGGCTTCATTCAGCTCCGGTTCCCAACGATCAAGGCGAGTTACATGATCCCCCATGTTGTGCAAA
AAAGCGGTTAGCTCCTTCGGTCCTCCGATCGTTGTCAGAAGTAAGTTGGCCGCAGTGTTATCACTCATGG
TTATGGCAGCACTGCATAATTCTCTTACTGTCATGCCATCCGTAAGATGCTTTTCTGTGACTGGTGAGTA
CTCAACCAAGTCATTCTGAGAATAGTGTATGCGGCGACCGAGTTGCTCTTGCCCGGCGTCAATACGGGAT
AATACCGCGCCACATAGCAGAACTTTAAAAGTGCTCATCATTGGAAAACGTTCTTCGGGGCGAAAACTCT
CAAGGATCTTACCGCTGTTGAGATCCAGTTCGATGTAACCCACTCGTGCACCCAACTGATCTTCAGCATC
TTTTACTTTCACCAGCGTTTCTGGGTGAGCAAAAACAGGAAGGCAAAATGCCGCAAAAAAGGGAATAAGG
GCGACACGGAAATGTTGAATACTCATACTCTTCCTTTTTCAATATTATTGAAGCATTTATCAGGGTTATT
GTCTCATGAGCGGATACATATTTGAATGTAGCTCCGAATTTCTCGAGGGCTTGTCGACGACGGCGGTCTC
CGTCGTCAGGATCATGAATTCGACCCGCCTGCCACCATGACCGAGTACAAGCCCACGGTGCGCCTCGCCA
CCCGCGACGACGTCCCCCGGGCCGTACGCACCCTCGCCGCCGCGTTCGCCGACTACCCCGCCACGCGCCA
CACCGTCGACCCGGACCGCCACATCGAGCGGGTCACCGAGCTGCAAGAACTCTTCCTCACGCGCGTCGGG
CTCGACATCGGCAAGGTGTGGGTCGCGGACGACGGCGCCGCGGTGGCGGTCTGGACCACGCCGGAGAGCG
TCGAAGCGGGGGCGGTGTTCGCCGAGATCGGCCCGCGCATGGCCGAGTTGAGCGGTTCCCGGCTGGCCGC
GCAGCAACAGATGGAAGGCCTCCTGGCGCCGCACCGGCCCAAGGAGCCCGCGTGGTTCCTGGCCACCGTC
GGCGTCTCGCCCGACCACCAGGGCAAGGGTCTGGGCAGCGCCGTCGTGCTCCCCGGAGTGGAGGCGGCCG
AGCGCGCCGGGGTGCCCGCCTTCCTGGAGACATCCGCGCCCCGCAACCTCCCCTTCTACGAGCGGCTCGG
CTTCACCGTCACCGCCGACGTCGAGGTGCCCGAAGGACCGCGCACCTGGTGCATGACCCGCAAGCCCGGT
GCCTGATACGCGTGAATTCACTCCTCAGGTGCAGGCTGCCTATCAGAAGGTGGTGGCTGGTGTGGCCAAT
GCCCTGGCTCACAAATACCACTGAGATCTTTTTCCCTCTGCCAAAAATTATGGGGACATCATGAAGCCCC
TTGAGCATCTGACTTCTGGCTAATAAAGGAAATTTATTTTCATTGCAATAGTGTGTTGGAATTTTTTGTG
TCTCTCACTCGGAAGGACATATGGGAGGGCAAATCATTTAAAACATCAGAATGAGTATTTGGTTTAGAGT
TTGGCAACATATGCCCATATGCTGGCTGCCATGAACAAAGGTTGGCTATAAAGAGGTCATCAGTATATGA
AACAGCCCCCTGCTGTCCATTCCTTATTCCATAGAAAAGCCTTGACTTGAGGTTAGATTTTTTTTATATT
TTGTTTTGTGTTATTTTTTTCTTTAACATCCCTAAAATTTTCCTTACATGTTTTACTAGCCAGATTTTTC
CTCCTCTCCTGACTACTCCCAGTCATAGCTGTCCCTCTTCTCTTATGGAGATCCCTCGACCTGCAGCCCA
AGCTTGAATTCTCTAGAATTACCCTGTTATCCCTATGCTTGGTTTACCGAGCTCTTATTGGTTTTCAAAC
TTCATTGACTGTGCCCAACGCGCCTGGGAGCTCACGGGGACAGCCCCCCCCCAAAGCCCCCAGGGATGTA
ATTACGTCCCTCCCCCGCTAGGGGGCAGCAGCGAGCCGCCCGGGGCTCCGCTCCGGTCCGGCGCTCCCCC
CGCATCCCCGAGCCGGCAGCGTGCGGGGACAGCCCGGGCACGGGGAAGGTGGCACGGGATCGCTTTCCTC
TGAACGCTTCTCGCTGCTCTTTGAGCCTGCAGACACCTGGGGGGATACGGGGAAAAAGCTAGGCTGAAAG
ACCGGTTCTTAGAATGACACGCGCCTGGGAGCTCACGGGGACAGCCCCCCCCCAAAGCCCCCAGGGATGT
AATTACGTCCCTCCCCCGCTAGGGGGCAGCAGCGAGCCGCCCGGGGCTCCGCTCCGGTCCGGCGCTCCCC
CCGCATCCCCGAGCCGGCAGCGTGCGGGGACAGCCCGGGCACGGGGAAGGTGGCACGGGATCGCTTTCCT
CTGAACGCTTCTCGCTGCTCTTTGAGCCTGCAGACACCTGGGGGGATACGGGGAAAAAGCTAACTTCTGA
GACGACAACTTTGTATAGAAAAGTTGGCTCCGAATTCGCCCTTGACAGCAGAGATCCAGTTTGGTTAATT
AATTGGCTCCGGTGCCCGTCAGTGGGCAGAGCGCACATCGCCCACAGTCCCCGAGAAGTTGTGGGGAGGG
GTCGGCAATTGAACCGGTGCCTAGAGAAGGTGGCGCGGGGTAAACTGGGAAAGTGATGTCGTGTACTGGC
TCCGCCTTTTTCCCGAGGGTGGGGGAGAACCGTATATAAGTGCAGTAGTCGCCGTGAACGTTCTTTTTCG
CAACGGGTTTGCCGCCAGAACACAGGTAAGTGCCGTGTGTGGTTCCCGCGGGCCTGGCCTCTTTACGGGT
TATGGCCCTTGCGTGCCTTGAATTACTTCCACCTGGCTGCAGTACGTGATTCTTGATCCCGAGCTTCGGG
TTGGAAGTGGGTGGGAGAGTTCGAGGCCTTGCGCTTAAGGAGCCCCTTCGCCTCGTGCTTGAGTTGAGGC
CTGGCCTGGGCGCTGGGGCCGCCGCGTGCGAATCTGGTGGCACCTTCGCGCCTGTCTCGCTGCTTTCGAT
AAGTCTCTAGCCATTTAAAATTTTTGATGACCTGCTGCGACGCTTTTTTTCTGGCAAGATAGTCTTGTAA
ATGCGGGCCAAGATCTGCACACTGGTATTTCGGTTTTTGGGGCCGCGGGCGGCGACGGGGCCCGTGCGTC
CCAGCGCACATGTTCGGCGAGGCGGGGCCTGCGAGCGCGGCCACCGAGAATCGGACGGGGGTAGTCTCAA
GCTGGCCGGCCTGCTCTGGTGCCTGGCCTCGCGCCGCCGTGTATCGCCCCGCCCTGGGCGGCAAGGCTGG
CCCGGTCGGCACCAGTTGCGTGAGCGGAAAGATGGCCGCTTCCCGGCCCTGCTGCAGGGAGCTCAAAATG
GAGGACGCGGCGCTCGGGAGAGCGGGCGGGTGAGTCACCCACACAAAGGAAAAGGGCCTTTCCGTCCTCA
GCCGTCGCTTCATGTGACTCCACGGAGTACCGGGCGCCGTCCAGGCACCTCGATTAGTTCTCGAGCTTTT
GGAGTACGTCGTCTTTAGGTTGGGGGGAGGGGTTTTATGCGATGGAGTTTCCCCACACTGAGTGGGTGGA
GACTGAAGTTAGGCCAGCTTGGCACTTGATGTAATTCTCCTTGGAATTTGCCCTTTTTGAGTTTGGATCT
TGGTTCATTCTCAAGCCTCAGACAGTGGTTCAAAGTTTTTTTCTTCCATTTCAGGTGTCGTGAGAAGGGC
GAATTCGACCCAAGTTTGTACAAAAAAGCAGGCTGGATCCAGGTGCCACCATGGTGAGCGAGCTGATTAA
GGAGAACATGCACATGAAGCTGTACATGGAGGGCACCGTGAACAACCACCACTTCAAGTGCACATCCGAG
GGCGAAGGCAAGCCCTACGAGGGCACCCAGACCATGAGAATCAAGGCGGTCGAGGGCGGCCCTCTCCCCT
TCGCCTTCGACATCCTGGCTACCAGCTTCATGTACGGCAGCAAAACCTTCATCAACCACACCCAGGGCAT
CCCCGACTTCTTTAAGCAGTCCTTCCCCGAGGGCTTCACATGGGAGAGAGTCACCACATACGAAGATGGG
GGCGTGCTGACCGCTACCCAGGACACCAGCCTCCAGGACGGCTGCCTCATCTACAACGTCAAGATCAGAG
GGGTGAACTTCCCATCCAACGGCCCTGTGATGCAGAAGAAAACACTCGGCTGGGAGGCCTCCACCGAGAC
ACTGTACCCCGCTGACGGCGGCCTGGAAGGCAGAGCCGACATGGCCCTGAAGCTCGTGGGCGGGGGCCAC
CTGATCTGCAACCTTAAGACCACATACAGATCCAAGAAACCCGCTAAGAACCTCAAGATGCCCGGCGTCT
ACTATGTGGACAGGAGACTGGAAAGAATCAAGGAGGCCGACAAAGAGACATACGTCGAGCAGCACGAGGT
GGCTGTGGCCAGATACTGCGACCTCCCTAGCAAACTGGGGCACAAACTTAATTGAGAATTCTACCACCCA
GCTTTCTTGTACAAAGTGGTACGTCTCAAGACCAGAGGTCTCTGCTTCCCTATGAGAGCTACAGTGCTTC
ATCTCAGAGCTACAGTGCTTCATCTCAGAGCTACAGTGCTTCATCTCAGAGCTACAGTGCTTCATCTCAC
AACCAGAAGAGACCTGTGCTTCACTCCTCAGGTGCAGGCTGCCTATCAGAAGGTGGTGGCTGGTGTGGCC
AATGCCCTGGCTCACAAATACCACTGAGATCTTTTTCCCTCTGCCAAAAATTATGGGGACATCATGAAGC
CCCTTGAGCATCTGACTTCTGGCTAATAAAGGAAATTTATTTTCATTGCAATAGTGTGTTGGAATTTTTT
GTGTCTCTCACTCGGAAGGACATATGGGAGGGCAAATCATTTAAAACATCAGAATGAGTATTTGGTTTAG
AGTTTGGCAACATATGCCCATATGCTGGCTGCCATGAACAAAGGTTGGCTATAAAGAGGTCATCAGTATA
TGAAACAGCCCCCTGCTGTCCATTCCTTATTCCATAGAAAAGCCTTGACTTGAGGTTAGATTTTTTTTAT
ATTTTGTTTTGTGTTATTTTTTTCTTTAACATCCCTAAAATTTTCCTTACATGTTTTACTAGCCAGATTT
TTCCTCCTCTCCTGACTACTCCCAGTCATAGCTGTCCCTCTTCTCTTATGGAGATCCCGAGCGGTGCGTT
TTTATGCTTGTAGTATTGTATAATGTTTTTAAGATCCAAGCTTCTGACCTCTTCTCTTCCTCCCACAGGG
CCTCGAGACAATTGCATCGATGGTACCAGTGAAAGTCTGCAATGAATTCGAGTTGGCGCGCCTGTCATTC
TAAATCTCTCTTTCAGCCTAAAGCTTTTTCCCCGTATCCCCCCAGGTGTCTGCAGGCTCAAAGAGCAGCG
AGAAGCGTTCAGAGGAAAGCGATCCCGTGCCACCTTCCCCGTGCCCGGGCTGTCCCCGCACGCTGCCGGC
TCGGGGATGCGGGGGGAGCGCCGGACCGGAGCGGAGCCCCGGGCGGCTCGCTGCTGCCCCCTAGCGGGGG
AGGGACGTAATTACATCCCTGGGGGCTTTGGGAGGGGGCTGTCCCCGTGAGCTCCCAGGCGCGCCTGTCA
TTCTAAATCTCTCTTTCAGCCTAAAGCTTTTTCCCCGTATCCCCCCAGGTGTCTGCAGGCTCAAAGAGCA
GCGAGAAGCGTTCAGAGGAAAGCGATCCCGTGCCACCTTCCCCGTGCCCGGGCTGTCCCCGCACGCTGCC
GGCTCGGGGATGCGGGGGGAGCGCCGGACCGGAGCGGAGCCCCGGGCGGCTCGCTGCTGCCCCCTAGCGG
GGGAGGGACGTAATTACATCCCTGGGGGCTTTGGGGGGGGGCTGTCCCCGTGAGCTCCCAGGCGCGCCAA
CTCGGTACCGTATCGATGTCGACGTTAACGCTAGTGATATCAACTTTGTATAGAAAAGTTGGCTCCGAAT
TCGCCCTTGACAGCAGAGATCCAGTTTGGTTAATTAATTGGCTCCGGTGCCCGTCAGTGGGCAGAGCGCA
CATCGCCCACAGTCCCCGAGAAGTTGTGGGGAGGGGTCGGCAATTGAACCGGTGCCTAGAGAAGGTGGCG
CGGGGTAAACTGGGAAAGTGATGTCGTGTACTGGCTCCGCCTTTTTCCCGAGGGTGGGGGAGAACCGTAT
ATAAGTGCAGTAGTCGCCGTGAACGTTCTTTTTCGCAACGGGTTTGCCGCCAGAACACAGGTAAGTGCCG
TGTGTGGTTCCCGCGGGCCTGGCCTCTTTACGGGTTATGGCCCTTGCGTGCCTTGAATTACTTCCACCTG
GCTGCAGTACGTGATTCTTGATCCCGAGCTTCGGGTTGGAAGTGGGTGGGAGAGTTCGAGGCCTTGCGCT
TAAGGAGCCCCTTCGCCTCGTGCTTGAGTTGAGGCCTGGCCTGGGCGCTGGGGCCGCCGCGTGCGAATCT
GGTGGCACCTTCGCGCCTGTCTCGCTGCTTTCGATAAGTCTCTAGCCATTTAAAATTTTTGATGACCTGC
TGCGACGCTTTTTTTCTGGCAAGATAGTCTTGTAAATGCGGGCCAAGATCTGCACACTGGTATTTCGGTT
TTTGGGGCCGCGGGCGGCGACGGGGCCCGTGCGTCCCAGCGCACATGTTCGGCGAGGCGGGGCCTGCGAG
CGCGGCCACCGAGAATCGGACGGGGGTAGTCTCAAGCTGGCCGGCCTGCTCTGGTGCCTGGCCTCGCGCC
GCCGTGTATCGCCCCGCCCTGGGCGGCAAGGCTGGCCCGGTCGGCACCAGTTGCGTGAGCGGAAAGATGG
CCGCTTCCCGGCCCTGCTGCAGGGAGCTCAAAATGGAGGACGCGGCGCTCGGGAGAGCGGGCGGGTGAGT
CACCCACACAAAGGAAAAGGGCCTTTCCGTCCTCAGCCGTCGCTTCATGTGACTCCACGGAGTACCGGGC
GCCGTCCAGGCACCTCGATTAGTTCTCGAGCTTTTGGAGTACGTCGTCTTTAGGTTGGGGGGAGGGGTTT
TATGCGATGGAGTTTCCCCACACTGAGTGGGTGGAGACTGAAGTTAGGCCAGCTTGGCACTTGATGTAAT
TCTCCTTGGAATTTGCCCTTTTTGAGTTTGGATCTTGGTTCATTCTCAAGCCTCAGACAGTGGTTCAAAG
TTTTTTTCTTCCATTTCAGGTGTCGTGAGAAGGGCGAATTCGACCCAAGTTTGTACAAAAAAGCAGGCTC
GCCACCATGGTGAGCAAGGGCGAGGAGCTGTTCACCGGGGTGGTGCCCATCCTGGTCGAGCTGGACGGCG
ACGTAAACGGCCACAAGTTCAGCGTGAGGGGCGAGGGCGAGGGCGATGCCACCAACGGCAAGCTGACCCT
GAAGTTCATCTGCACCACCGGCAAGCTGCCCGTGCCCTGGCCCACCCTCGTGACCACCCTGAGCCACGGC
GTGCAGTGCTTCGCCCGCTACCCCGACCACATGAAGCAGCACGACTTCTTCAAGTCCGCCATGCCCGAAG
GCTACGTCCAGGAGCGCACCATCTTCTTCAAGGACGACGGCACCTACAAGACCCGCGCCGAGGTGAAGTT
CGAGGGCGACACCCTAGTGAACCGCATCGAGCTGAAGGGCGTCGACTTCAAGGAGGACGGCAACATCCTG
GGGCACAAGCTGGAGTACAACTTCAACAGCCACAACATCTATATCATGGCCGTCAAGCAGAAGAACGGCA
TCAAGGTGAACTTCAAGATCCGCCACAACGTGGAGGACGGCAGCGTGCAGCTCGCCGACCACTACCAGCA
GAACACCCCCATCGGCGACGGCCCCGTGCTGCTGCCCGACAGCCACTACCTGAGCACCCAGTCCGTGCTG
AGCAAAGACCCCAACGAGAAGCGCGATCACATGGTCCTGCTGGAGTTCCGCACCGCCGCCGGGATCACTC
TCGGCATGGACGAGCTGTACAAGTAATACCACCCAGCTTTCTTGTACAAAGTGGTACGCGTGAATTCACT
CCTCAGGTGCAGGCTGCCTATCAGAAGGTGGTGGCTGGTGTGGCCAATGCCCTGGCTCACAAATACCACT
GAGATCTTTTTCCCTCTGCCAAAAATTATGGGGACATCATGAAGCCCCTTGAGCATCTGACTTCTGGCTA
ATAAAGGAAATTTATTTTCATTGCAATAGTGTGTTGGAATTTTTTGTGTCTCTCACTCGGAAGGACATAT
GGGAGGGCAAATCATTTAAAACATCAGAATGAGTATTTGGTTTAGAGTTTGGCAACATATGCCCATATGC
TGGCTGCCATGAACAAAGGTTGGCTATAAAGAGGTCATCAGTATATGAAACAGCCCCCTGCTGTCCATTC
CTTATTCCATAGAAAAGCCTTGACTTGAGGTTAGATTTTTTTTATATTTTGTTTTGTGTTATTTTTTTCT
TTAACATCCCTAAAATTTTCCTTACATGTTTTACTAGCCAGATTTTTCCTCCTCTCCTGACTACTCCCAG
TCATAGCTGTCCCTCTTCTCTTATGGAGATCCCTCGACCTGCAGCCCAAGCTTGGCGTAATCATGGTCAT
AGCTGTTTCCTGTGTGAAATTGTTATCCGCTCACAATTCCACACAACATACGAGCCGGAAGCATAAAGTG
TAAAGCCTGGGGTGCCTAATGAGTGAGCTAACTCACATTAATTGCGTTGCGCTCACTGCCCGCTTTCCAG
TCGGGAAACCTGTCGTGCCAGCGGATCGACAGTACTAAGCTTGGTCTAATACCCAATCTCTCGTCTTATC
CAGATGTTTTATACGCCTCTGGCCCGTGTCTCAAAATCTCTGATGTTACATTGCACAAGATAAAATAATA
TCATCATGAACAATAAAACTGTCTGCTTACATAAACAGTAATACAAGGGGTGTTATGAGCCATATTCAAC
GGGAAACGTCGAGGCCGCGATTAAATTCCAACATGGATGCTGATTTATATGGGTATAAATGGGCTCGCGA
TAATGTCGGGCAATCAGGTGCGACAATCTATCGCTTGTATGGGAAGCCCGATGCGCCAGAGTTGTTTCTG
AAACATGGCAAAGGTAGCGTTGCCAATGATGTTACAGATGAGATGGTCAGACTAAACTGGCTGACGGAAT
TTATGCCTCTTCCGACCATCAAGCATTTTATCCGTACTCCTGATGATGCATGGTTACTCACCACTGCGAT
CCCCGGAAAAACAGCATTCCAGGTATTAGAAGAATATCCTGATTCAGGTGAAAATATTGTTGATGCGCTG
GCAGTGTTCCTGCGCCGGTTGCATTCGATTCCTGTTTGTAATTGTCCTTTTAACAGCGATCGCGTATTTC
GTCTCGCTCAGGCGCAATCACGAATGAATAACGGTTTGGTTGATGCGAGTGATTTTGATGACGAGCGTAA
TGGCTGGCCTGTTGAACAAGTCTGGAAAGAAATGCATAAACTTTTGCCATTCTCACCGGATTCAGTCGTC
ACTCATGGTGATTTCTCACTTGATAACCTTATTTTTGACGAGGGGAAATTAATAGGTTGTATTGATGTTG
GACGAGTCGGAATCGCAGACCGATACCAGGATCTTGCCATCCTATGGAACTGCCTCGGTGAGTTTTCTCC
TTCATTACAGAAACGGCTTTTTCAAAAATATGGTATTGATAATCCTGATATGAATAAATTGCAGTTTCAT
TTGATGCTCGATGAGTTTTTCTAATCAGAATTGGTTAATTGGTTGTAACACTGGCAGAGCATTACGCTGA
CTTGACGGGACGGCGCAAGCTCATGACCAAAATCCCTTAACGTGAGTTACGCGTCGTTCCACTGAGCGTC
AGAGGTATCACTAGTATTACAGAGGTAAGTTATAACAGTCGCCTAACCC
