>Addgene plasmid #103242 | LSB-hsa-miR-143-3p | depositor partial sequence | sequence record 195534 | hsa-miR-143-3p target
GAGCTACAGTGCTTCATCTCA
