>Addgene plasmid #103242 | LSB-hsa-miR-143-3p | addgene partial sequence | sequence record 245928 | mKate2-F 5'-ACCCGCTAAGAACCTCAAGA-3'
GAATCAAGGAGGCCGACAAAGAGACATACGTCGAGCAGCACGAGGTGGCTGTGGCCAGATACTGCGACCT
CCCTAGCAAACTGGGGCACAAACTTAATTGAGAATTCTACCACCCAGCTTTCTTGTACAAAGTGGTACGT
CTCAAGACCAGAGGTCTCTGCTTCCCTATGAGAGCTACAGTGCTTCATCTCAGAGCTACAGTGCTTCATC
TCAGAGCTACAGTGCTTCATCTCAGAGCTACAGTGCTTCATCTCACAACCAGAAGAGACCTGTGCTTCAC
TCCTCAGGTGCAGGCTGCCTATCAGAAGGTGGTGGCTGGTGTGGCCAATGCCCTGGCTCACAAATACCAC
TGAGATCTTTTTCCCTCTGCCAAAAATTATGGGGACATCATGAAGCCCCTTGAGCATCTGACTTCTGGCT
AATAAAGGAAATTTATTTTCATTGCAATAGTGTGTTGGAATTTTTTGTGTCTCTCACTCGGAAGGACATA
TGGGAGGGCAAATCATTTAAAACATCAGAATGAGTATTTGGTTTAGAGTTTGGCAACATATGCCCATATG
CTGGCTGCCATGAACAAAGGTTGGCTATAAAGAGGTCATCAGTATATGAAACAGCCCCCTGCTGTCCATT
CCTTATTCCATAGAAAAGCCTTGACTTGAGGTTAGATTTTTT
